>Addgene plasmid #119949 | phage UbiC G3BP1-SNAP | addgene full sequence | sequence record 237569 | Addgene NGS Result
TGGAAGGGCTAATTCACTCCCAAAGAAGACAAGATATCCTTGATCTGTGGATCTACCACACACAAGGCTA
CTTCCCTGATTAGCAGAACTACACACCAGGGCCAGGGGTCAGATATCCACTGACCTTTGGATGGTGCTAC
AAGCTAGTACCAGTTGAGCCAGATAAGGTAGAAGAGGCCAATAAAGGAGAGAACACCAGCTTGTTACACC
CTGTGAGCCTGCATGGGATGGATGACCCGGAGAGAGAAGTGTTAGAGTGGAGGTTTGACAGCCGCCTAGC
ATTTCATCACGTGGCCCGAGAGCTGCATCCGGAGTACTTCAAGAACTGCTGATATCGAGCTTGCTACAAG
GGACTTTCCGCTGGGGACTTTCCAGGGAGGCGTGGCCTGGGCGGGACTGGGGAGTGGCGAGCCCTCAGAT
CCTGCATATAAGCAGCTGCTTTTTGCCTGTACTGGGTCTCTCTGGTTAGACCAGATCTGAGCCTGGGAGC
TCTCTGGCTAACTAGGGAACCCACTGCTTAAGCCTCAATAAAGCTTGCCTTGAGTGCTTCAAGTAGTGTG
TGCCCGTCTGTTGTGTGACTCTGGTAACTAGAGATCCCTCAGACCCTTTTAGTCAGTGTGGAAAATCTCT
AGCAGTGGCGCCCGAACAGGGACTTGAAAGCGAAAGGGAAACCAGAGGAGCTCTCTCGACGCAGGACTCG
GCTTGCTGAAGCGCGCACGGCAAGAGGCGAGGGGCGGCGACTGGTGAGTACGCCAAAAATTTTGACTAGC
GGAGGCTAGAAGGAGAGAGATGGGTGCGAGAGCGTCAGTATTAAGCGGGGGAGAATTAGATCGCGATGGG
AAAAAATTCGGTTAAGGCCAGGGGGAAAGAAAAAATATAAATTAAAACATATAGTATGGGCAAGCAGGGA
GCTAGAACGATTCGCAGTTAATCCTGGCCTGTTAGAAACATCAGAAGGCTGTAGACAAATACTGGGACAG
CTACAACCATCCCTTCAGACAGGATCAGAAGAACTTAGATCATTATATAATACAGTAGCAACCCTCTATT
GTGTGCATCAAAGGATAGAGATAAAAGACACCAAGGAAGCTTTAGACAAGATAGAGGAAGAGCAAAACAA
AAGTAAGACCACCGCACAGCAAGCGGCCGGCCGCTGATCTTCAGACCTGGAGGAGGAGATATGAGGGACA
ATTGGAGAAGTGAATTATATAAATATAAAGTAGTAAAAATTGAACCATTAGGAGTAGCACCCACCAAGGC
AAAGAGAAGAGTGGTGCAGAGAGAAAAAAGAGCAGTGGGAATAGGAGCTTTGTTCCTTGGGTTCTTGGGA
GCAGCAGGAAGCACTATGGGCGCAGCGTCAATGACGCTGACGGTACAGGCCAGACAATTATTGTCTGGTA
TAGTGCAGCAGCAGAACAATTTGCTGAGGGCTATTGAGGCGCAACAGCATCTGTTGCAACTCACAGTCTG
GGGCATCAAGCAGCTCCAGGCAAGAATCCTGGCTGTGGAAAGATACCTAAAGGATCAACAGCTCCTGGGG
ATTTGGGGTTGCTCTGGAAAACTCATTTGCACCACTGCTGTGCCTTGGAATGCTAGTTGGAGTAATAAAT
CTCTGGAACAGATTTGGAATCACACGACCTGGATGGAGTGGGACAGAGAAATTAACAATTACACAAGCTT
AATACACTCCTTAATTGAAGAATCGCAAAACCAGCAAGAAAAGAATGAACAAGAATTATTGGAATTAGAT
AAATGGGCAAGTTTGTGGAATTGGTTTAACATAACAAATTGGCTGTGGTATATAAAATTATTCATAATGA
TAGTAGGAGGCTTGGTAGGTTTAAGAATAGTTTTTGCTGTACTTTCTATAGTGAATAGAGTTAGGCAGGG
ATATTCACCATTATCGTTTCAGACCCACCTCCCAACCCCGAGGGGACCCGACAGGCCCGAAGGAATAGAA
GAAGAAGGTGGAGAGAGAGACAGAGACAGATCCATTCGATTAGTGAACGGATCTCGACGGTATCGCCGAA
TTCACAAATGGCAGTATTCATCCACAATTTTAAAAGAAAAGGGGGGATTGGGGGGTACAGTGCAGGGGAA
AGAATAGTAGACATAATAGCAACAGACATACAAACTAAAGAATTACAAAAACAAATTACAAAAATTCAAA
ATTTTCGGGTTTATTACAGGGACAGCAGAGATCCAGTTTGGACTAGTGGCCTCCGCGCCGGGTTTTGGCG
CCTCCCGCGGGCGCCCCCCTCCTCACGGCGAGCGCTGCCACGTCAGACGAAGGGCGCAGCGAGCGTCCTG
ATCCTTCCGCCCGGACGCTCAGGACAGCGGCCCGCTGCTCATAAGACTCGGCCTTAGAACCCCAGTATCA
GCAGAAGGACATTTTAGGACGGGACTTGGGTGACTCTAGGGCACTGGTTTTCTTTCCAGAGAGCGGAACA
GGCGAGGAAAAGTAGTCCCTTCTCGGCGATTCTGCGGAGGGATCTCCGTGGGGCGGTGAACGCCGATGAT
TATATAAGGACGCGCCGGGTGTGGCACAGCTAGTTCCGTCGCAGCCGGGATTTGGGTCGCGGTTCTTGTT
TGTGGATCGCTGTGATCGTCACTTGGCGGCCGCCGCCACCATGGTGATGGAGAAGCCTAGTCCCCTGCTG
GTCGGGCGGGAATTTGTGAGACAGTATTACACACTGCTGAACCAGGCCCCAGACATGCTGCATAGATTTT
ATGGAAAGAACTCTTCTTATGTCCATGGGGGATTGGATTCAAATGGAAAGCCAGCAGATGCAGTCTACGG
ACAGAAAGAAATCCACAGGAAAGTGATGTCACAAAACTTCACCAACTGCCACACCAAGATTCGCCATGTT
GATGCTCATGCCACGCTAAATGATGGTGTGGTAGTCCAGGTGATGGGGCTTCTCTCTAACAACAACCAGG
CTTTGAGGAGATTCATGCAAACGTTTGTCCTTGCTCCTGAGGGGTCTGTTGCAAATAAATTCTATGTTCA
CAATGATATCTTCAGATACCAAGATGAGGTCTTTGGTGGGTTTGTCACTGAGCCTCAGGAGGAGTCTGAA
GAAGAAGTAGAGGAACCTGAAGAAAGACAGCAAACACCTGAGGTGGTACCTGATGATTCTGGAACTTTCT
ATGATCAGGCAGTTGTCAGTAATGACATGGAAGAACATTTAGAGGAGCCTGTTGCTGAACCAGAGCCTGA
TCCTGAACCAGAACCAGAACAAGAACCTGTATCTGAAATCCAAGAGGAAAAGCCTGAGCCAGTATTAGAA
GAAACTGCCCCTGAGGATGCTCAGAAGAGTTCTTCTCCAGCACCTGCAGACATAGCTCAGACAGTACAGG
AAGACTTGAGGACATTTTCTTGGGCATCTGTGACCAGTAAGAATCTTCCACCCAGTGGAGCTGTTCCAGT
TACTGGGATACCACCTCATGTTGTTAAAGTACCAGCTTCACAGCCCCGTCCAGAGTCTAAGCCTGAATCT
CAGATTCCACCACAAAGACCTCAGCGGGATCAAAGAGTGCGAGAACAACGAATAAATATTCCTCCCCAAA
GGGGACCCAGACCAATCCGTGAGGCTGGTGAGCAAGGTGACATTGAACCCCGAAGAATGGTGAGACACCC
TGACAGTCACCAACTCTTCATTGGCAACCTGCCTCATGAAGTGGACAAATCAGAGCTTAAAGATTTCTTT
CAAAGTTATGGAAACGTGGTGGAGTTGCGCATTAACAGTGGTGGGAAATTACCCAATTTTGGTTTTGTTG
TGTTTGATGATTCTGAGCCTGTTCAGAAAGTCCTTAGCAACAGGCCCATCATGTTCAGAGGTGAGGTCCG
TCTGAATGTCGAAGAGAAGAAGACTCGAGCTGCCAGGGAAGGCGACCGACGAGATAATCGCCTTCGGGGA
CCTGGAGGCCCTCGAGGTGGGCTGGGTGGTGGAATGAGAGGCCCTCCCCGTGGAGGCATGGTGCAGAAAC
CAGGATTTGGAGTGGGAAGGGGGCTTGCGCCACGGCAGGGGGGGGGGGGGTCTAGAGACAAAGACTGCGA
AATGAAGCGCACCACCCTGGATAGCCCTCTGGGCAAGCTGGAACTGTCTGGGTGCGAACAGGGCCTGCAC
CGTATCATCTTCCTGGGCAAAGGAACATCTGCCGCCGACGCCGTGGAAGTGCCTGCCCCAGCCGCCGTGC
TGGGCGGACCAGAGCCACTGATGCAGGCCACCGCCTGGCTCAACGCCTACTTTCACCAGCCTGAGGCCAT
CGAGGAGTTCCCTGTGCCAGCCCTGCACCACCCAGTGTTCCAGCAGGAGAGCTTTACCCGCCAGGTGCTG
TGGAAACTGCTGAAAGTGGTGAAGTTCGGAGAGGTCATCAGCTACAGCCACCTGGCCGCCCTGGCCGGCA
ATCCCGCCGCCACCGCCGCCGTGAAAACCGCCCTGAGCGGAAATCCCGTGCCCATTCTGATCCCCTGCCA
CCGGGTGGTGCAGGGCGACCTGGACGTGGGGGGCTACGAGGGCGGGCTCGCCGTGAAAGAGTGGCTGCTG
GCCCACGAGGGCCACAGACTGGGCAAGCCTGGGCTGGGTTAATGAATCGATAGATCCTAATCAACCTCTG
GATTACAAAATTTGTGAAAGATTGACTGGTATTCTTAACTATGTTGCTCCTTTTACGCTATGTGGATACG
CTGCTTTAATGCCTTTGTATCATGCTATTGCTTCCCGTATGGCTTTCATTTTCTCCTCCTTGTATAAATC
CTGGTTGCTGTCTCTTTATGAGGAGTTGTGGCCCGTTGTCAGGCAACGTGGCGTGGTGTGCACTGTGTTT
GCTGACGCAACCCCCACTGGTTGGGGCATTGCCACCACCTGTCAGCTCCTTTCCGGGACTTTCGCTTTCC
CCCTCCCTATTGCCACGGCGGAACTCATCGCCGCCTGCCTTGCCCGCTGCTGGACAGGGGCTCGGCTGTT
GGGCACTGACAATTCCGTGGTGTTGTCGGGGAAATCATCGTCCTTTCCTTGGCTGCTCGCCTGTGTTGCC
ACCTGGATTCTGCGCGGGACGTCCTTCTGCTACGTCCCTTCGGCCCTCAATCCAGCGGACCTTCCTTCCC
GCGGCCTGCTGCCGGCTCTGCGGCCTCTTCCGCGTCTTCGCCTTCGCCCTCAGACGAGTCGGATCTCCCT
TTGGGCCGCCTCCCCGCCTGAGATCCTTTAAGACCAATGACTTACAAGGCAGCTGTAGATCTTAGCCACT
TTTTAAAAGAAAAGGGGGGACTGGAAGGGCTAATTCACTCCCAACGAAGACAAGATCTGCTTTTTGCTTG
TACTGGGTCTCTCTGGTTAGACCAGATCTGAGCCTGGGAGCTCTCTGGCTAACTAGGGAACCCACTGCTT
AAGCCTCAATAAAGCTTGCCTTGAGTGCTTCAAGTAGTGTGTGCCCGTCTGTTGTGTGACTCTGGTAACT
AGAGATCCCTCAGACCCTTTTAGTCAGTGTGGAAAATCTCTAGCAGTAGTAGTTCATGTCATCTTATTAT
TCAGTATTTATAACTTGCAAAGAAATGAATATCAGAGAGTGAGAGGCCCGGGTTAATTAAGGAAAGGGCT
AGATCATTCTTGAAGACGAAAGGGCCTCGTGATACGCCTATTTTTATAGGTTAATGTCATGATAATAATG
GTTTCTTAGACGTCAGGTGGCACTTTTCGGGGAAATGTGCGCGGAACCCCTATTTGTTTATTTTTCTAAA
TACATTCAAATATGTATCCGCTCATGAGACAATAACCCTGATAAATGCTTCAATAATATTGAAAAAGGAA
GAGTATGAGTATTCAACATTTCCGTGTCGCCCTTATTCCCTTTTTTGCGGCATTTTGCCTTCCTGTTTTT
GCTCACCCAGAAACGCTGGTGAAAGTAAAAGATGCTGAAGATCAGTTGGGTGCACGAGTGGGTTACATCG
AACTGGATCTCAACAGCGGTAAGATCCTTGAGAGTTTTCGCCCCGAAGAACGTTTTCCAATGATGAGCAC
TTTTAAAGTTCTGCTATGTGGCGCGGTATTATCCCGTGTTGACGCCGGGCAAGAGCAACTCGGTCGCCGC
ATACACTATTCTCAGAATGACTTGGTTGAGTACTCACCAGTCACAGAAAAGCATCTTACGGATGGCATGA
CAGTAAGAGAATTATGCAGTGCTGCCATAACCATGAGTGATAACACTGCGGCCAACTTACTTCTGACAAC
GATCGGAGGACCGAAGGAGCTAACCGCTTTTTTGCACAACATGGGGGATCATGTAACTCGCCTTGATCGT
TGGGAACCGGAGCTGAATGAAGCCATACCAAACGACGAGCGTGACACCACGATGCCTGTAGCAATGGCAA
CAACGTTGCGCAAACTATTAACTGGCGAACTACTTACTCTAGCTTCCCGGCAACAATTAATAGACTGGAT
GGAGGCGGATAAAGTTGCAGGACCACTTCTGCGCTCGGCCCTTCCGGCTGGCTGGTTTATTGCTGATAAA
TCTGGAGCCGGTGAGCGTGGGTCTCGCGGTATCATTGCAGCACTGGGGCCAGATGGTAAGCCCTCCCGTA
TCGTAGTTATCTACACGACGGGGAGTCAGGCAACTATGGATGAACGAAATAGACAGATCGCTGAGATAGG
TGCCTCACTGATTAAGCATTGGTAACTGTCAGACCAAGTTTACTCATATATACTTTAGATTGATTTAAAA
CTTCATTTTTAATTTAAAAGGATCTAGGTGAAGATCCTTTTTGATAATCTCATGACCAAAATCCCTTAAC
GTGAGTTTTCGTTCCACTGAGCGTCAGACCCCGTAGAAAAGATCAAAGGATCTTCTTGAGATCCTTTTTT
TCTGCGCGTAATCTGCTGCTTGCAAACAAAAAAACCACCGCTACCAGCGGTGGTTTGTTTGCCGGATCAA
GAGCTACCAACTCTTTTTCCGAAGGTAACTGGCTTCAGCAGAGCGCAGATACCAAATACTGTTCTTCTAG
TGTAGCCGTAGTTAGGCCACCACTTCAAGAACTCTGTAGCACCGCCTACATACCTCGCTCTGCTAATCCT
GTTACCAGTGGCTGCTGCCAGTGGCGATAAGTCGTGTCTTACCGGGTTGGACTCAAGACGATAGTTACCG
GATAAGGCGCAGCGGTCGGGCTGAACGGGGGGTTCGTGCACACAGCCCAGCTTGGAGCGAACGACCTACA
CCGAACTGAGATACCTACAGCGTGAGCTATGAGAAAGCGCCACGCTTCCCGAAGGGAGAAAGGCGGACAG
GTATCCGGTAAGCGGCAGGGTCGGAACAGGAGAGCGCACGAGGGAGCTTCCAGGGGGAAACGCCTGGTAT
CTTTATAGTCCTGTCGGGTTTCGCCACCTCTGACTTGAGCGTCGATTTTTGTGATGCTCGTCAGGGGGGC
GGAGCCTATGGAAAAACGCCAGCAACGCGGCCTTTTTACGGTTCCTGGCCTTTTGCTGGCCTTTTGCTCA
CATGTTCTTTCCTGCGTTATCCCCTGATTCTGTGGATAACCGTATTACCGCCTTTGAGTGAGCTGATACC
GCTCGCCGCAGCCGAACGACCGAGCGCAGCGAGTCAGTGAGCGAGGAAGCGGAAGAGCGCCCAATACGCA
AACCGCCTCTCCCCGCGCGTTGGCCGATTCATTAATGCAGCAAGCTCATGGCTGACTAATTTTTTTTATT
TATGCAGAGGCCGAGGCCGCCTCGGCCTCTGAGCTATTCCAGAAGTAGTGAGGAGGCTTTTTTGGAGGCC
TAGGCTTTTGCAAAAAGCTCCCCGTGGCACGACAGGTTTCCCGACTGGAAAGCGGGCAGTGAGCGCAACG
CAATTAATGTGAGTTAGCTCACTCATTAGGCACCCCAGGCTTTACACTTTATGCTTCCGGCTCGTATGTT
GTGTGGAATTGTGAGCGGATAACAATTTCACACAGGAAACAGCTATGACATGATTACGAATTTCACAAAT
AAAGCATTTTTTTCACTGCATTCTAGTTGTGGTTTGTCCAAACTCATCAATGTATCTTATCATGTCTGGA
TCAACTGGATAACTCAAGCTAACCAAAATCATCCCAAACTTCCCACCCCATACCCTATTACCACTGCCAA
TTACCTGTGGTTTCATTTACTCTAAACCTGTGATTCCTCTGAATTATTTTCATTTTAAAGAAATTGTATT
TGTTAAATATGTACTACAAACTTAGTAGT
Features (pLannotate 1.2.2; 23 found; start..end, strand, type, name):
    377..634     +  LTR            5' LTR (truncated): truncated 5' long terminal repeat (LTR) from HIV-1
    681..806     +  misc_feature   HIV-1 Ψ: packaging signal of human immunodeficiency virus type 1
    790..1128    +  CDS            HIV-1 gag (fragment): gag protein from human immunodeficiency virus 1; gag
   1303..1536    +  misc_feature   RRE: The Rev response element (RRE) of HIV-1 allows for Rev-dependent mRNA export from the nucleus to the cytoplasm.
   1913..2013    +  CDS            Rev (fragment): human immunodeficiency virus 1 (HIV-1) Rev protein; rev; enhances nuclear export of unspliced and incompletely spliced viral mRNAs
   2058..2175    +  misc_feature   cPPT/CTS: central polypurine tract and central termination sequence of HIV-1
   2218..2616    +  promoter       UbC promoter: human ubiquitin C promoter
   2631..4028    +  CDS            G3BP1: G3BP1_HUMAN - Also known as G3BP. Experimental evidence at protein level: Swiss-Prot protein existence level 1. ATP- and magnesium-dependent helicase that plays an essential role in innate immunity (PubMed:30510222). Participates in the DNA- triggered cGAS/STING pathway by promoting the DNA binding and activation of CGAS. Enhances also DDX58-induced type I interferon production probably by helping DDX58 at sensing pathogenic RNA (PubMed:30804210). In addition, plays an essential role in stress granule formation (PubMed:12642610, PubMed:20180778, PubMed:23279204). Unwinds preferentially partial
   4047..4589    +  CDS            SNAP-tag®: human O6-alkylguanine-DNA-alkyltransferase variant that forms covalent bonds with benzylguanine derivatives fast-reacting variant, optimized for mammalian expression
   4609..5197    +  misc_feature   WPRE: woodchuck hepatitis virus posttranscriptional regulatory element
   5205..5270    +  CDS            nef (fragment): NEF_HV1Z2 - Experimental evidence at protein level: Swiss-Prot protein existence level 1. Extracellular Nef protein targets CD4(+) T-lymphocytes for apoptosis by interacting with CXCR4 surface receptors. From Human immunodeficiency virus type 1 group M subtype D (isolate Z2/CDC-Z34) (HIV-1).
   5272..5505    +  LTR            3' LTR (ΔU3): self-inactivating 3' long terminal repeat (LTR) from HIV-1
   5710..5814    +  promoter       AmpR promoter: bla
   5815..6675    +  CDS            AmpR: β-lactamase; bla; confers resistance to ampicillin, carbenicillin, and related antibiotics
   6846..7434    +  rep_origin     ori: high-copy-number ColE1/pMB1/pBR322/pUC origin of replication
   7617..7671    +  CDS            lacI (fragment): lac repressor; lacI; The lac repressor binds to the lac operator to inhibit transcription in E. coli. This inhibition can be relieved by adding lactose or isopropyl-β-D-thiogalactopyranoside (IPTG).
   7677..7770    +  rep_origin     SV40 ori (fragment): SV40 origin of replication
   7795..7832    +  CDS            lacI (fragment): lac repressor; lacI; The lac repressor binds to the lac operator to inhibit transcription in E. coli. This inhibition can be relieved by adding lactose or isopropyl-β-D-thiogalactopyranoside (IPTG).
   7845..7866    +  protein_bind   CAP binding site: CAP binding activates transcription in the presence of cAMP. E. coli catabolite activator protein
   7881..7911    +  promoter       lac promoter: promoter for the E. coli lac operon
   7919..7935    +  protein_bind   lac operator: The lac repressor binds to the lac operator to inhibit transcription in E. coli. This inhibition can be relieved by adding lactose or isopropyl-β-D-thiogalactopyranoside (IPTG). lac repressor encoded by lacI
   7969..8052    +  polyA_signal   SV40 poly(A) signal (fragment): SV40 polyadenylation signal
   8219..329     +  CDS            nef (fragment) (across the origin): NEF_HV1BR - Experimental evidence at protein level: Swiss-Prot protein existence level 1. Extracellular Nef protein targets CD4(+) T-lymphocytes for apoptosis by interacting with CXCR4 surface receptors (PubMed:14990729). From Human immunodeficiency virus type 1 group M subtype B (isolate BRU/LAI) (HIV-1).
