[The description below was written by a language model from this plasmid's Addgene catalogue record and pLannotate feature annotations shown in this document.]
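Description:
phage UbiC G3BP1-SNAP is an 8.2 kb HIV-1-based lentiviral transfer plasmid built on the pHAGE-UbiC backbone for stable expression of a human G3BP1–SNAP-tag fusion in mammalian cells. In bacteria it is maintained through a high-copy ColE1/pUC-type origin and selected with ampicillin via the β-lactamase gene. The plasmid backbone also carries short remnants of lac regulatory sequences, SV40 origin and SV40 poly(A) sequence, which appear to be cloning leftovers rather than functional modules.

The viral portion runs from a truncated 5' LTR through the Ψ packaging signal (extending into a gag fragment), the Rev response element for Rev-dependent nuclear export of the genomic RNA, and the cPPT/CTS, which aids nuclear import of the reverse-transcribed genome. It ends in a ΔU3 3' LTR, so that the integrated provirus is self-inactivating and transcription depends on the internal promoter. Small nef and rev fragments are residual HIV-1 sequence. No viral structural or enzymatic genes are present, so packaging functions and an envelope must be supplied in trans.

The internal cassette uses the human ubiquitin C promoter to drive the full 1,398 bp G3BP1 coding sequence, joined at its C terminus through a short linker to SNAP-tag. This engineered O6-alkylguanine-DNA alkyltransferase covalently binds benzylguanine-coupled dyes. A WPRE downstream enhances transcript stability and expression. No mammalian selection marker or separate fluorescent reporter is annotated. Because G3BP1 is a core stress granule nucleating protein, the fusion serves as a dye-labelable stress granule marker. The associated work concerns single-molecule imaging of mRNA localization and regulation during the integrated stress response.
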