Addgene plasmid #119949: phage UbiC G3BP1-SNAP
Purpose: Lentiviral vector expressing G3BP1-SNAP fusion protein
Depositing lab: Jeffrey Chao. Depositing organization: Friedrich Miescher Institute for Biomedical Research. Publication: Single-Molecule Imaging of mRNA Localization and Regulation during the Integrated Stress Response. Wilbertz JH, Voigt F, Horvathova I, Roth G, Zhan Y, Chao JA. Mol Cell. 2019 Jan 4. pii: S1097-2765(18)31036-0. doi: 10.1016/j.molcel.2018.12.006. PubMed 30661979.
Backbone
  Vector backbone: pHAGE-UbiC
  Backbone size w/o insert (bp): 7000
  Total vector size (bp): 8219
  Vector type: Mammalian Expression, Bacterial Expression, Lentiviral
Growth in bacteria
  Bacterial resistance: Ampicillin, 100 μg/mL
  Growth temperature: 37°C
  Growth strain: NEB Stable
  Copy number: High Copy
Gene/Insert
  Gene/Insert name: G3BP1
  Species: H. sapiens (human)
  Insert size (bp): 1398
  Entrez Gene: G3BP1 (a.k.a. G3BP, HDH-VIII)
  Promoter: UbiC
  Tag / fusion protein: SNAP (C terminal on insert)
  Cloning method: Unknown
  Sequencing primers: 5′ GTGTGGCACAGCTAGTTCC
Terms and licenses: Academic/Nonprofit Terms; Industry Terms: Not Available to Industry
Depositor comments: Please visit https://www.biorxiv.org/content/10.1101/332502v1 for BioRxiv preprint
How to cite: phage UbiC G3BP1-SNAP was a gift from Jeffrey Chao (Addgene plasmid # 119949 ; http://n2t.net/addgene:119949 ; RRID:Addgene_119949)
